Addgene plasmid #78688: BC-A1-001
Purpose: A strong promoter drives the expression of wild type luxR, which regulates expression of LVA-tagged GFP under the control of a strong RBS.
Depositing lab: Brian Chow. Depositing organization: University of Pennsylvania. Publication: Toolbox for Exploring Modular Gene Regulation in Synthetic Biology Training. Magaraci MS, Bermudez JG, Yogish D, Pak DH, Mollov V, Tycko J, Issadore D, Mannickarottu SG, Chow BY. ACS Synth Biol. 2016 Apr 25. 10.1021/acssynbio.6b00057 PubMed 27111289.
Backbone
  Vector backbone: pSB1C3
  Backbone manufacturer: Registry of Standardized Biological Parts
  Backbone size w/o insert (bp): 2047
  Total vector size (bp): 4132
  Vector type: Synthetic Biology
Growth in bacteria
  Bacterial resistance: Chloramphenicol, 25 μg/mL
  Growth temperature: 37°C
  Growth strain: NEB Turbo
  Growth instructions: Reporter gene expression can also be assayed at room temperature (~25C).
  Copy number: High Copy
Gene/Insert
  Gene/Insert name: BBa_J23100-BBa_B0034-luxR-Terminator-pLux-BBa_B0034-GFP(LVA)-Terminator
  Species: Synthetic
  Insert size (bp): 2085
  Cloning method: Gibson Cloning
  Sequencing primers: 5′ tgccacctgacgtctaagaa (VF2); 3′ attaccgcctttgagtgagc (VR)
Terms and licenses: Academic/Nonprofit Terms; Industry Terms: Not Available to Industry
How to cite: BC-A1-001 was a gift from Brian Chow (Addgene plasmid # 78688 ; http://n2t.net/addgene:78688 ; RRID:Addgene_78688)
