[The description below was written by a language model from this plasmid's Addgene catalogue record and pLannotate feature annotations shown in this document.]
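Description:
BC-A1-001 is a synthetic biology plasmid built on pSB1C3, the standard high-copy BioBrick backbone from the Registry of Standardized Biological Parts, and is intended for use in E. coli. It replicates from a ColE1/pUC-type origin and is selected with chloramphenicol through a cat gene driven by its own promoter. Backbone terminators, including the lambda t0 and his operon terminators, flank the cloning region and insulate it from read-through transcription. The catalogue lists a total size of about 4.1 kb, with a roughly 2.1 kb insert assembled by Gibson cloning.

The insert is a two-module LuxR-based gene regulation circuit. In the first module, the strong constitutive Anderson promoter BBa_J23100 and the strong ribosome binding site BBa_B0034 drive wild-type luxR from Aliivibrio fischeri, followed by a double terminator (rrnB T1 plus T7Te). The automated annotation labels this promoter as a fragment of the closely related J23119. LuxR is a transcriptional activator that binds its acyl-homoserine lactone autoinducer. In the second module, it controls the pLux promoter, which with another BBa_B0034 RBS expresses GFP fused to a C-terminal LVA variant of the ssrA degradation tag, again followed by the rrnB T1/T7Te terminator pair. The LVA tag targets the reporter to the ClpXP and ClpAP proteases, shortening its half-life so that fluorescence follows changes in promoter activity more closely. The feature table calls the reporter ORF "hfriFP", which is probably an annotation mismatch for the GFP named in the catalogue entry. It also does not annotate pLux or the RBS elements.

The plasmid belongs to a toolbox for exploring modular gene regulation in synthetic biology training, in which it represents the combination of strong promoter, wild-type regulator and strong RBS.
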