Features (pLannotate 1.2.2; 14 found; start..end, strand, type, name):
      1..714     +  CDS            hfriFP: hfriFP is a fluorescent protein published in 2013, derived from Herbaspirillum frisingense.
    715..747     +  CDS            ssrA tag (LVA): C-terminal peptide that mediates degradation in bacteria through the ClpXP and ClpAP proteases (McGinness et al., 2006) mutant LVA variant that confers accelerated degradation under some conditions (Andersen et al., 1998)
    801..872     +  terminator     rrnB T1 terminator: transcription terminator T1 from the E. coli rrnB gene
    888..915     +  terminator     T7Te terminator: phage T7 early transcription terminator
    937..994     +  terminator     his operon terminator: This putative transcriptin terminator from the E. coli his operon has a 2-bp deletion introduced during synthesis. Its efficiency has not been determined.
   1189..1777    -  rep_origin     ori: high-copy-number ColE1/pMB1/pBR322/pUC origin of replication
   1960..2054    -  terminator     lambda t0 terminator: transcription terminator from phage lambda
   2078..2734    -  CDS            cat: CAT_ECOLX - Experimental evidence at protein level: Swiss-Prot protein existence level 1. This enzyme is an effector of chloramphenicol resistance in bacteria. From Escherichia coli. This protein is used as a marker in many commonly used cloning vectors, such as pACYC184.
   2735..2832    -  promoter       cat promoter: promoter of the E. coli cat gene encoding chloramphenicol acetyltransferase
   2918..2961    -  terminator     bacterial terminator: putative bacterial transcription terminator
   2971..2995    +  promoter       J23119(SpeI) promoter (fragment): bacterial promoter (Registry of Standard Biological Parts BBa J23119) modified to end with an SpeI site
   3030..3779    +  CDS            luxR: LUXR_ALIFS - Experimental evidence at protein level: Swiss-Prot protein existence level 1. Transcriptional activator of the bioluminescence operon. Binds to the OHHL autoinducer. From Aliivibrio fischeri (Vibrio fischeri).
   3835..3906    +  terminator     rrnB T1 terminator: transcription terminator T1 from the E. coli rrnB gene
   3922..3949    +  terminator     T7Te terminator: phage T7 early transcription terminator
>Addgene plasmid #78688 | BC-A1-001 | addgene full sequence | sequence record 171043 | Addgene NGS Result
ATGCGTAAAGGAGAAGAACTTTTCACTGGAGTTGTCCCAATTCTTGTTGAATTAGATGGTGATGTTAATG
GGCACAAATTTTCTGTCAGTGGAGAGGGTGAAGGTGATGCAACATACGGAAAACTTACCCTTAAATTTAT
TTGCACTACTGGAAAACTACCTGTTCCATGGCCAACACTTGTCACTACTTTCGGTTATGGTGTTCAATGC
TTTGCGAGATACCCAGATCACATGAAACAGCATGACTTTTTCAAGAGTGCCATGCCCGAAGGTTATGTAC
AGGAAAGAACTATATTTTTCAAAGATGACGGGAACTACAAGACACGTGCTGAAGTCAAGTTTGAAGGTGA
TACCCTTGTTAATAGAATCGAGTTAAAAGGTATTGATTTTAAAGAAGATGGAAACATTCTTGGACACAAA
TTGGAATACAACTATAACTCACACAATGTATACATCATGGCAGACAAACAAAAGAATGGAATCAAAGTTA
ACTTCAAAATTAGACACAACATTGAAGATGGAAGCGTTCAACTAGCAGACCATTATCAACAAAATACTCC
AATTGGCGATGGCCCTGTCCTTTTACCAGACAACCATTACCTGTCCACACAATCTGCCCTTTCGAAAGAT
CCCAACGAAAAGAGAGACCACATGGTCCTTCTTGAGTTTGTAACAGCTGCTGGGATTACACATGGCATGG
ATGAACTATACAAAGCTGCAAACGACGAAAACTACGCTTTAGTAGCTTAATAATCTAGACACTGATAGTG
CTAGTGTAGATCACTACTAGAGCCAGGCATCAAATAAAACGAAAGGCTCAGTCGAAAGACTGGGCCTTTC
GTTTTATCTGTTGTTTGTCGGTGAACGCTCTCTACTAGAGTCACACTGGCTCACCTTCGGGTGGGCCTTT
CTGCGTTTATACCCGGGTACTAGAGGTCCGGCAAAAAAGGGCAAGGTGTCACCACCCTGCCCTTTTTCTT
TAAAACCGAAAAGATTACTTCGCGTTATGCAGGCTTCCTCGCTCACTGACTCGCTGCGCTCGGTCGTTCG
GCTGCGGCGAGCGGTATCAGCTCACTCAAAGGCGGTAATACGGTTATCCACAGAATCAGGGGATAACGCA
GGAAAGAACATGTGAGCAAAAGGCCAGCAAAAGGCCAGGAACCGTAAAAAGGCCGCGTTGCTGGCGTTTT
TCCACAGGCTCCGCCCCCCTGACGAGCATCACAAAAATCGACGCTCAAGTCAGAGGTGGCGAAACCCGAC
AGGACTATAAAGATACCAGGCGTTTCCCCCTGGAAGCTCCCTCGTGCGCTCTCCTGTTCCGACCCTGCCG
CTTACCGGATACCTGTCCGCCTTTCTCCCTTCGGGAAGCGTGGCGCTTTCTCATAGCTCACGCTGTAAGT
ATCTCAGTTCGGTGTAGGTCGTTCGCTCCAAGCTGGGCTGTGTGCACGAACCCCCCGTTCAGCCCGACCG
CTGCGCCTTATCCGGTAACTATCGTCTTGAGTCCAACCCGGTAAGACACGACTTATCGCCACTGGCAGCA
GCCACTGGTAACAGGATTAGCAGAGCGAGGTATGTAGGCGGTGCTACAGAGTTCTTGAAGTGGTGGCCTA
ACTACGGCTACACTAGAAGAACAGTATTTGGTATCTGCGCTCTGCTGAAGCCAGTTACCTTCGGAAAAAG
AGTTGGTAGCTCTTGATCCGGCAAACAAACCACCGCTGGTAGCGGTGGTTTTTTTGTTTGCAAGCAGCAG
ATTACGCGCAGAAAAAAAGGATCTCAAGAAGATCCTTTGATCTTTTCTACGGGGTCAGACGCTCAGTGGA
ACGAAAACTCACGTTAAGGGATTTTGGTCATGAGATTATCAAAAAGGATCTTCACCTAGATCCTTTTAAA
TTAAAAATGAAGTTTTAAATCAATCTAAAGTATATATGAGTAAACTTGGTCTGACAGCTCGAGGCTTGGA
TTCTCACCAATAAAAAACGCCCGGCGGCAACCGAGCGTTCTGAACAAATCCAGATGGAGTTCTGAGGTCA
TTACTGGATCTATCAACAGGAGTCCAAGCGAGCTCGATATCAAATTACGCCCCGCCCTGCCACTCATCGC
AGTACTGTTGTAATTCATTAAGCATTCTGCCGACATGGAAGCCATCACAAACGGCATGATGAACCTGAAT
CGCCAGCGGCATCAGCACCTTGTCGCCTTGCGTATAATATTTGCCCATGGTGAAAACGGGGGCGAAGAAG
TTGTCCATATTGGCCACGTTTAAATCAAAACTGGTGAAACTCACCCAGGGATTGGCTGAGACGAAAAACA
TATTCTCAATAAACCCTTTAGGGAAATAGGCCAGGTTTTCACCGTAACACGCCACATCTTGCGAATATAT
GTGTAGAAACTGCCGGAAATCGTCGTGGTATTCACTCCAGAGCGATGAAAACGTTTCAGTTTGCTCATGG
AAAACGGTGTAACAAGGGTGAACACTATCCCATATCACCAGCTCACCGTCTTTCATTGCCATACGAAATT
CCGGATGAGCATTCATCAGGCGGGCAAGAATGTGAATAAAGGCCGGATAAAACTTGTGCTTATTTTTCTT
TACGGTCTTTAAAAAGGCCGTAATATCCAGCTGAACGGTCTGGTTATAGGTACATTGAGCAACTGACTGA
AATGCCTCAAAATGTTCTTTACGATGCCATTGGGATATATCAACGGTGGTATATCCAGTGATTTTTTTCT
CCATTTTAGCTTCCTTAGCTCCTGAAAATCTCGATAACTCAAAAAATACGCCCGGTAGTGATCTTATTTC
ATTATGGTGAAAGTTGGAACCTCTTACGTGCCCGATCAACTCGAGTGCCACCTGACGTCTAAGAAACCAT
TATTATCATGACATTAACCTATAAAAATAGGCGTATCACGAGGCAGAATTTCAGATAAAAAAAATCCTTA
GCTTTCGCTAAGGATGATTTCTGGCTGCAGTTGACGGCTAGCTCAGTCCTAGGTACAGTGCTAGCGGATC
CAAAGAGGAGAAAGAATTCATGAAAAACATAAATGCCGACGACACATACAGAATAATTAATAAAATTAAA
GCGTGTAGAAGCAATAATGATATTAATCAATGCTTATCTGATATGACTAAAATGGTACATTGTGAATATT
ATTTACTCGCGATCATTTATCCTCATTCTATGGTTAAATCTGATATTTCAATCCTAGATAATTACCCTAA
AAAATGGAGGCAATATTATGATGACGCTAATTTAATAAAATATGATCCTATAGTAGATTATTCTAACTCC
AATCATTCACCAATTAATTGGAATATATTTGAAAACAATGCTGTAAATAAAAAATCTCCAAATGTAATTA
AAGAAGCGAAAACATCAGGTCTTATCACTGGGTTTAGTTTCCCTATTCATACGGCTAACAATGGCTTCGG
AATGCTTAGTTTTGCACATTCAGAAAAAGACAACTATATAGATAGTTTATTTTTACATGCGTGTATGAAC
ATACCATTAATTGTTCCTTCTCTAGTTGATAATTATCGAAAAATAAATATAGCAAATAATAAATCAAACA
ACGATTTAACCAAAAGAGAAAAAGAATGTTTAGCGTGGGCATGCGAAGGAAAAAGCTCTTGGGATATTTC
AAAAATATTAGGTTGCAGTGAGCGTACTGTCACTTTCCATTTAACCAATGCGCAAATGAAACTCAATACA
ACAAACCGCTGCCAAAGTATTTCTAAAGCAATTTTAACAGGAGCAATTGATTGCCCATACTTTAAAAATT
AATAAGCGGCCGCCACTGATAGTGCTAGTGTAGATCACTACTAGAGCCAGGCATCAAATAAAACGAAAGG
CTCAGTCGAAAGACTGGGCCTTTCGTTTTATCTGTTGTTTGTCGGTGAACGCTCTCTACTAGAGTCACAC
TGGCTCACCTTCGGGTGGGCCTTTCTGCGTTTATAGGTACCTACTAGAGAGGTTCTGTTAAGTAACTGAA
CCCAATGTCGTTAGTGACGCTTACCTCTTAAGAGGTCACTGACCTAACAAAGCTTACCTGTAGGATCGTA
CAGGTTTACGCAAGAAAATGGTTTGTTATAGTCGAATAAAACTAGTAAAGAGGAGAAATAGCAT
